>Addgene plasmid #138527 | pTetOne-mCherry-cNLS | addgene full sequence | sequence record 274399 | Addgene NGS Result
CTCGAGTTTACTCCCTATCAGTGATAGAGAACGTATGAAGAGTTTACTCCCTATCAGTGATAGAGAACGT
ATGCAGACTTTACTCCCTATCAGTGATAGAGAACGTATAAGGAGTTTACTCCCTATCAGTGATAGAGAAC
GTATGACCAGTTTACTCCCTATCAGTGATAGAGAACGTATCTACAGTTTACTCCCTATCAGTGATAGAGA
ACGTATATCCAGTTTACTCCCTATCAGTGATAGAGAACGTATAAGCTTTGCTTATGTAAACCAGGGCGCC
TATAAAAGAGTGCTGATTTTTTGAGTAAACTTCAATTCCACAACACTTTTGTCTTATACCAACTTTCCGT
ACCACTTCCTACCCTCGTAAAGAATTCGCCGCCACCATGGTGAGCAAGGGCGAGGAGGATAACATGGCCA
TCATCAAGGAGTTCATGCGCTTCAAGGTGCACATGGAGGGCTCCGTGAACGGCCACGAGTTCGAGATCGA
GGGCGAGGGCGAGGGCCGCCCCTACGAGGGCACCCAGACCGCCAAGCTGAAGGTGACCAAGGGTGGCCCC
CTGCCCTTCGCCTGGGACATCCTGTCCCCTCAGTTCATGTACGGCTCCAAGGCCTACGTGAAGCACCCCG
CCGACATCCCCGACTACTTGAAGCTGTCCTTCCCCGAGGGCTTCAAGTGGGAGCGCGTGATGAACTTCGA
GGACGGCGGCGTGGTGACCGTGACCCAGGACTCCTCCCTGCAGGACGGCGAGTTCATCTACAAGGTGAAG
CTGCGCGGCACCAACTTCCCCTCCGACGGCCCCGTAATGCAGAAGAAGACCATGGGCTGGGAGGCCTCCT
CCGAGCGGATGTACCCCGAGGACGGCGCCCTGAAGGGCGAGATCAAGCAGAGGCTGAAGCTGAAGGACGG
CGGCCACTACGACGCTGAGGTCAAGACCACCTACAAGGCCAAGAAGCCCGTGCAGCTGCCCGGCGCCTAC
AACGTCAACATCAAGTTGGACATCACCTCCCACAACGAGGACTACACCATCGTGGAACAGTACGAACGCG
CCGAGGGCCGCCACTCCACCGGCGGCATGGACGAGCTGTACAAGTCCGGACTCAGATCTCGAGCTGATCC
AAAAAAGAAGAGAAAGGTAGATCCAAAAAAGAAGAGAAAGGTAGATCCAAAAAAGAAGAGAAAGGTAGGA
TCCACCGGATCTAGATAACTGATCAACCGGTGGATCCAGATCTCTGCAGCATATGTCTAGAGGATCATAA
TCAGCCATACCACATTTGTAGAGGTTTTACTTGCTTTAAAAAACCTCCCACACCTCCCCCTGAACCTGAA
ACATAAAATGAATGCAATTGTTGTTGTTAACTTGTTTATTGCAGCTTATAATGGTTACAAATAAAGCAAT
AGCATCACAAATTTCACAAATAAAGCATTTTTTTCACTGCCGACGTCAGGTGGCACTTTTCGGGGAAATG
TGCGCGGAACCCCTATTTGTTTATTTTTCTAAATACATTCAAATATGTATCCGCTCATGAGACAATAACC
CTGATAAATGCTTCAATAATATTGAAAAAGGAAGAGTATGAGTATTCAACATTTCCGTGTCGCCCTTATT
CCCTTTTTTGCGGCATTTTGCCTTCCTGTTTTTGCTCACCCAGAAACGCTGGTGAAAGTAAAAGATGCTG
AAGATCAGTTGGGTGCACGAGTGGGTTACATCGAACTGGATCTCAACAGCGGTAAGATCCTTGAGAGTTT
TCGCCCCGAAGAACGTTTTCCAATGATGAGCACTTTTAAAGTTCTGCTATGTGGCGCGGTATTATCCCGT
GTTGACGCCGGGCAAGAGCAACTCGGTCGCCGCATACACTATTCTCAGAATGACTTGGTTGAGTACTCAC
CAGTCACAGAAAAGCATCTTACGGATGGCATGACAGTAAGAGAATTATGCAGTGCTGCCATAACCATGAG
TGATAACACTGCGGCCAACTTACTTCTGACAACGATCGGAGGACCGAAGGAGCTAACCGCTTTTTTGCAC
AACATGGGGGATCATGTAACTCGCCTTGATCGTTGGGAACCGGAGCTGAATGAAGCCATACCAAACGACG
AGCGTGACACCACGATGCCTGTAGCAATGGCAACAACGTTGCGCAAACTATTAACTGGCGAACTACTTAC
TCTAGCTTCCCGGCAACAATTAATAGACTGGATGGAGGCGGATAAAGTTGCAGGACCACTTCTGCGCTCG
GCCCTTCCGGCTGGCTGGTTTATTGCTGATAAATCTGGAGCCGGTGAGCGTGGGTCTCGCGGTATCATTG
CAGCACTGGGGCCAGATGGTAAGCCCTCCCGTATCGTAGTTATCTACACGACGGGGAGTCAGGCAACTAT
GGATGAACGAAATAGACAGATCGCTGAGATAGGTGCCTCACTGATTAAGCATTGGTAACTGTCAGACCAA
GTTTACTCATATATACTTTAGATTGATTTAAAACTTCATTTTTAATTTAAAAGGATCTAGGTGAAGATCC
TTTTTGATAATCTCATGACCAAAATCCCTTAACGTGAGTTTTCGTTCCACTGAGCGTCAGACCCCGTAGA
AAAGATCAAAGGATCTTCTTGAGATCCTTTTTTTCTGCGCGTAATCTGCTGCTTGCAAACAAAAAAACCA
CCGCTACCAGCGGTGGTTTGTTTGCCGGATCAAGAGCTACCAACTCTTTTTCCGAAGGTAACTGGCTTCA
GCAGAGCGCAGATACCAAATACTGTTCTTCTAGTGTAGCCGTAGTTAGGCCACCACTTCAAGAACTCTGT
AGCACCGCCTACATACCTCGCTCTGCTAATCCTGTTACCAGTGGCTGCTGCCAGTGGCGATAAGTCGTGT
CTTACCGGGTTGGACTCAAGACGATAGTTACCGGATAAGGCGCAGCGGTCGGGCTGAACGGGGGGTTCGT
GCACACAGCCCAGCTTGGAGCGAACGACCTACACCGAACTGAGATACCTACAGCGTGAGCTATGAGAAAG
CGCCACGCTTCCCGAAGGGAGAAAGGCGGACAGGTATCCGGTAAGCGGCAGGGTCGGAACAGGAGAGCGC
ACGAGGGAGCTTCCAGGGGGAAACGCCTGGTATCTTTATAGTCCTGTCGGGTTTCGCCACCTCTGACTTG
AGCGTCGATTTTTGTGATGCTCGTCAGGGGGGCGGAGCCTATGGAAAAACGCCAGCAACGCGGCCTTTTT
ACGGTTCCTGGCCTTTTGCTGGCCTTTTGCTCACATGTTCTTTCCTGCGTTATCCCCTGATTCTGTGGAT
AACCGTATTACCGCCTTTGAGTGAGCTGATACCGCTCGCCGCAGCCGAACGACCGAGCGCAGCGAGTCAG
TGAGCGAGGAAGCTCGGGGCAGTGAAAAAAATGCTTTATTTGTGAAATTTGTGATGCTATTGCTTTATTT
GTAACCATTATAAGCTGCAATAAACAAGTTAACAACAACAATTGCATTCATTTTATGTTTCAGGTTCAGG
GGGAGGTGTGGGAGGTTTTTTAAAGCAAGTAAAACCTCTACAAATGTGGTATGGCTGATTATGATCCTCT
GGAGATTTACCCGGGGAGCATGTCAAGGTCAAAATCGTCAAGAGCGTCAGCAGGCAGCATATCAAGGTCA
AAGTCGTCAAGGGCATCGGCTGGGAGCATGTCTAAGTCAAAATCGTCAAGGGCGTCGGTCGGCCCGCCGC
TTTCGCACTTTAGCTGTTTCTCCAGGCCACATATGATTAGTTCCAGGCCGAAAAGGAAGGCAGGTTCGGC
TCCCTGCCGGTCGAACAGCTCAATTGCTTGTTTCAGAAGTGGGGGCATAGAATCGGTGGTAGGTGTCTCT
CTTTCCTCTTTTGCTACTTGATGCTCCTGTTCCTCCAATACGCAGCCCAGTGTAAAGTGGCCCACGGCGG
ACAGAGCGTACAGTGCGTTCTCCAGGGAGAAGCCTTGCTGACACAGGAACGCGAGCTGATTTTCCAGGGT
TTCGTACTGTTTCTCTGTTGGGCGGGTGCCGAGATGCACTTTAGCCCCGTCGCGATGTGAGAGGAGAGCA
CAGCGGTATGACTTGGCGTTGTTCCGCAGAAAGTCTTGCCATGACTCGCCTTCCAGGGGGCAGGAGTGGG
TATGATGCCTGTCCAGCATCTCGATTGGCAGGGCATCGAGCAGGGCCCGCTTGTTCTTCACGTGCCAGTA
CAGGGTAGGCTGCTCAACTCCCAGCTTTTGAGCGAGTTTCCTTGTCGTCAGGCCTTCGATACCGACTCCA
TTGAGTAATTCCAGAGCAGAGTTTATGACTTTGCTCTTGTCCAGTCTAGACATGGTAATTCGATGATCCC
CCTGGGGAGAGAGGTCGGTGATTCGGTCAACGAGGGAGCCGACTGCCGACGTGCGCTCCGGAGGCTTGCA
GAATGCGGAACACCGCGCGGGCAGGAACAGGGCCCACACTACCGCCCCACACCCCGCCTCCCGCACCGCC
CCTTCCCGGCCGCTGCTCTCGGCGCGCCCTGCTGAGCAGCCGCTATTGGCCACAGCCCATCGCGGTCGGC
GCGCTGCCATTGCTCCCTGGCGCTGTCCGTCTGCGAGGGTACTAGTGAGACGTGCGGCTTCCGTTTGTCA
CGTCCGGCACGCCGCGAACCGCAAGGAACCTTCCCGACTTAGGGGCGGAGCAGGAAGCGTCGCCGGGGGG
CCCACAAGGGTAGCGGCGAAGATCCGGGTGACGCTGCGAACGGACGTGAAGAATGTGCGAGACCCAGGGT
CGGCGCCGCTGCGTTTCCCGGAACCACGCCCAGAGCAGCCGCGTCCCTGCGCAAACCCAGGGCTGCCTTG
GAAAAGGCGCAACCCCAACCCCGTGGAATTATCACCTCGAGAATAAAATATCTTTATTTTCATTACATCT
GTGTGTTGGTTTTTTGTGTGAATCGATAGTACTAACATACGCTCTCCATCAAAACAAAACGAAACAAAAC
AAACTAGCAAAATAGGCTGTCCCCAGTGCAAGTGCAGGTGCCAGAACATTTCTCT
Features (pLannotate 1.2.2; 17 found; start..end, strand, type, name):
      4..371     +  promoter       TRE3GS promoter: 3rd-generation Tet-responsive promoter that can be activated by binding of Tet-On® 3G, modified to eliminate binding sites for endogenous mammalian transcription factors
    387..1094    +  CDS            mCherry: mCherry is a basic (constitutively fluorescent) red fluorescent protein published in 2004, derived from Discosoma sp.. It is reported to be a very rapidly-maturing monomer with low acid sensitivity.
   1095..1115    +  misc_feature   MCS (fragment): multiple cloning site
   1119..1139    +  CDS            SV40 NLS: nuclear localization signal of SV40 (simian virus 40) large T antigen
   1143..1163    +  CDS            SV40 NLS: nuclear localization signal of SV40 (simian virus 40) large T antigen
   1167..1187    +  CDS            SV40 NLS: nuclear localization signal of SV40 (simian virus 40) large T antigen
   1253..1336    +  CDS            large T antigen (fragment): large T antigen from SV40 (simian virus 40)
   1359..1440    +  polyA_signal   SV40 poly(A) signal: SV40 polyadenylation signal
   1473..1577    +  promoter       AmpR promoter: bla
   1578..2438    +  CDS            AmpR: β-lactamase; bla; confers resistance to ampicillin, carbenicillin, and related antibiotics
   2609..3197    +  rep_origin     ori: high-copy-number ColE1/pMB1/pBR322/pUC origin of replication
   3379..3460    -  polyA_signal   SV40 poly(A) signal: SV40 polyadenylation signal
   3483..3566    -  CDS            large T antigen (fragment): large T antigen from SV40 (simian virus 40)
   3577..4323    -  CDS            Tet-On® 3G: modified rtTA protein that binds tightly to promoters containing the tet operator in the presence of doxycycline
   4342..4852    -  promoter       hPGK promoter: human phosphoglycerate kinase 1 promoter
   4872..4920    +  polyA_signal   poly(A) signal: synthetic polyadenylation signal
   4934..5025    +  misc_feature   pause site: RNA polymerase II transcriptional pause signal from the human α2 globin gene
