[The description below was written by a language model from this plasmid's Addgene catalogue record and pLannotate feature annotations shown in this document.]
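Description:
pTetOne-mCherry-cNLS is a 5,025 bp mammalian expression plasmid built on the Clontech pTetOne backbone, an all-in-one doxycycline-inducible system that carries both the transactivator and the responsive promoter on a single vector. It is propagated in E. coli through a high-copy ColE1/pUC-type origin and selected with ampicillin via the β-lactamase (AmpR) gene and its native promoter. No mammalian selection marker is annotated, so the plasmid appears suited to transient transfection, or to stable line generation only with a separately supplied marker.

The payload is mCherry, a monomeric, rapidly maturing red fluorescent protein derived from Discosoma, cloned between EcoRI and AgeI sites. It is fused at its C terminus, through a short stretch of residual polylinker, to three tandem copies of the SV40 large T antigen classical nuclear localization signal. This fusion is driven by the TRE3GS promoter, a third-generation Tet-responsive promoter modified to remove binding sites for endogenous mammalian transcription factors, and it is terminated by an SV40 polyadenylation signal. On the opposite strand, the human PGK promoter constitutively expresses Tet-On 3G, a modified rtTA that binds the tet operators only in the presence of doxycycline, with its own SV40 poly(A) signal. A synthetic poly(A) signal and a transcriptional pause site from the human α2 globin gene lie between the two units, immediately upstream of TRE3GS, presumably to insulate the inducible promoter from read-through and limit leaky expression.

Adding doxycycline therefore switches on production of a nuclear-targeted red reporter. The associated publication concerns modelling the transport of nuclear proteins along single skeletal muscle cells.
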