Addgene plasmid #138527: pTetOne-mCherry-cNLS
Purpose: Inducible expression of mCherry with nuclear localization signal
Depositing lab: Christopher Grigsby & Ana Teixeira. Depositing organization: Karolinska Institutet. Publication: Modeling the transport of nuclear proteins along single skeletal muscle cells. Taylor-Weiner H, Grigsby CL, Ferreira DMS, Dias JM, Stevens MM, Ruas JL, Teixeira AI. Proc Natl Acad Sci U S A. 2020 Feb 11;117(6):2978-2986. doi: 10.1073/pnas.1919600117. Epub 2020 Jan 27. PubMed 31988126.
Backbone
  Vector backbone: pTetOne
  Backbone manufacturer: Clontech
  Backbone size w/o insert (bp): 4207
  Total vector size (bp): 5025
  Vector type: Mammalian Expression
Growth in bacteria
  Bacterial resistance: Ampicillin, 100 μg/mL
  Growth temperature: 30°C
  Growth strain: NEB Stable
  Copy number: Unknown
Gene/Insert
  Gene/Insert name: mCherry
  Species: Synthetic
  Insert size (bp): 850
  GenBank ID: AY678264.1
  Promoter: TRE3Gs
  Tag / fusion protein: 3x SV40 cNLS (C terminal on insert)
  Cloning method: Restriction Enzyme; 5′ cloning site EcoRI (not destroyed); 3′ cloning site AgeI (not destroyed)
  Sequencing primers: 5′ AACGGACGTGAAGAATGTG; 3′ SV40pA-R
Terms and licenses: Academic/Nonprofit Terms; Industry Terms: Not Available to Industry
How to cite: pTetOne-mCherry-cNLS was a gift from Christopher Grigsby & Ana Teixeira (Addgene plasmid # 138527 ; http://n2t.net/addgene:138527 ; RRID:Addgene_138527)
